Addgene plasmid #234069: pHR_CMV_MeltCasp1-37-GFP
Purpose: Encodes the caspase1 without CARD domain (with R391K mutation) controlled by a Melt variant with a switching temperature of 37°C
Depositing lab: Lukasz Bugaj. Depositing organization: University of Pennsylvania. Publication: A temperature-inducible protein module for control of mammalian cell fate. Benman W, Huang Z, Iyengar P, Wilde D, Mumford TR, Bugaj LJ. Nat Methods. 2025 Jan 23. doi: 10.1038/s41592-024-02572-4. PubMed 39849131.
Backbone
  Vector backbone: pHR
  Vector type: Mammalian Expression, Lentiviral
Growth in bacteria
  Bacterial resistance: Ampicillin, 100 μg/mL
  Growth temperature: 37°C
  Growth strain: NEB Stable
  Copy number: Unknown
Gene/Insert
  Gene/Insert name: MeltCasp1-37-GFP
  Species: H. sapiens (human), Synthetic
  Mutation: Melt(C292A,Q355N); hcaspase1(R391K)
  Promoter: CMV
  Cloning method: Gibson Cloning
  Sequencing primers: 5′ CGCAAATGGGCGGTAGGCGTG
Terms and licenses: Academic/Nonprofit Terms; Industry Terms: Not Available to Industry
How to cite: pHR_CMV_MeltCasp1-37-GFP was a gift from Lukasz Bugaj (Addgene plasmid # 234069 ; http://n2t.net/addgene:234069 ; RRID:Addgene_234069)
