[The description below was written by a language model from this plasmid's Addgene catalogue record and pLannotate feature annotations shown in this document.]
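Description:
pHR_CMV_MeltCasp1-37-GFP is a 12.3 kb HIV-1-based lentiviral transfer plasmid on the pHR backbone, intended for mammalian expression either by direct transfection or after packaging into lentiviral particles. It is propagated in E. coli through a high-copy ColE1/pUC-type origin and selected with ampicillin via the β-lactamase gene. The backbone also carries legacy sequences outside the viral genome: an SV40 promoter followed by gpt fragments and SV40 small t intron/poly(A) elements, along with remnants of tetracycline resistance, rop and bom. The fragmentary annotation suggests these are vestigial, although the record does not say whether any are functional.

The viral cassette runs from a truncated 5' LTR through the Ψ packaging signal with a partial gag, the Rev response element for Rev-dependent nuclear export of genomic RNA, and the cPPT/CTS. It ends in a WPRE, which boosts transcript stability and expression, and a self-inactivating ΔU3 3' LTR. Between these elements, the CMV enhancer and promoter drive a single fusion. An N-terminal region containing a LOV-type photoreceptor-like domain (annotated by homology to phototropin) evidently corresponds to Melt. It is followed by EGFP and then a human caspase-1 fragment that lacks the CARD domain.

According to the record, Melt is a temperature-responsive protein module. This variant carries C292A and Q355N and has a switching temperature of 37°C, while the caspase-1 portion carries R391K. The construct places caspase-1 activity under thermal control, with EGFP allowing the fusion to be visualised. This is consistent with its stated context of temperature-inducible control of mammalian cell fate. The record does not state the direction of switching or the mechanism of activation.
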