Features (pLannotate 1.2.2; 36 found; start..end, strand, type, name):
    100..688     +  rep_origin     ori: high-copy-number ColE1/pMB1/pBR322/pUC origin of replication
    871..927     +  CDS            lacI (fragment): lac repressor; lacI; The lac repressor binds to the lac operator to inhibit transcription in E. coli. This inhibition can be relieved by adding lactose or isopropyl-β-D-thiogalactopyranoside (IPTG).
    934..1263    +  promoter       SV40 promoter: SV40 enhancer and early promoter
   1463..1582    +  CDS            gpt (fragment): XGPT_ECOLI - Also known as gpp, gxu. Experimental evidence at protein level: Swiss-Prot protein existence level 1. Purine salvage pathway enzyme that catalyzes the transfer of the ribosyl-5-phosphate group from 5-phospho-alpha-D-ribose 1- diphosphate (PRPP) to the N9 position of the 6-oxopurines guanine and xanthine to form the corresponding ribonucleotides GMP (guanosine 5'- monophosphate) and XMP (xanthosine 5'-monophosphate), with the release of PPi. To a lesser extent, also acts on hypoxanthine (PubMed:9100006, PubMed:3886014). Does not ribophosphorylate adenine (PubMed:3886014). From Esch
   1582..1917    +  CDS            gpt (fragment): XGPT_ECOLI - Also known as gpp, gxu. Experimental evidence at protein level: Swiss-Prot protein existence level 1. Purine salvage pathway enzyme that catalyzes the transfer of the ribosyl-5-phosphate group from 5-phospho-alpha-D-ribose 1- diphosphate (PRPP) to the N9 position of the 6-oxopurines guanine and xanthine to form the corresponding ribonucleotides GMP (guanosine 5'- monophosphate) and XMP (xanthosine 5'-monophosphate), with the release of PPi. To a lesser extent, also acts on hypoxanthine (PubMed:9100006, PubMed:3886014). Does not ribophosphorylate adenine (PubMed:3886014). From Esch
   2012..2317    +  CDS            frsA (fragment): FRSA_ECOLI - Also known as yafA. Experimental evidence at protein level: Swiss-Prot protein existence level 1. Catalyzes the hydrolysis of esters (PubMed:15808744). Displays esterase activity toward pNP-butyrate (PubMed:15808744). May stimulate mixed-acid fermentation by acting as a fermentation/respiration switch that down-regulates respiration and up- regulates fermentation rates (PubMed:15169777). From Escherichia coli (strain K12).
   2321..2395    +  CDS            small t antigen (fragment): SV40 (simian virus 40) small t antigen
   2397..2462    +  intron         small t intron: SV40 (simian virus 40) small t antigen intron
   2592..2612    +  CDS            SV40 NLS: nuclear localization signal of SV40 (simian virus 40) large T antigen
   2931..3014    +  CDS            large T antigen (fragment): large T antigen from SV40 (simian virus 40)
   3037..3171    +  polyA_signal   SV40 poly(A) signal: SV40 polyadenylation signal
   3338..3667    +  CDS            nef (fragment): NEF_HV1BR - Experimental evidence at protein level: Swiss-Prot protein existence level 1. Extracellular Nef protein targets CD4(+) T-lymphocytes for apoptosis by interacting with CXCR4 surface receptors (PubMed:14990729). From Human immunodeficiency virus type 1 group M subtype B (isolate BRU/LAI) (HIV-1).
   3715..3972    +  LTR            5' LTR (truncated): truncated 5' long terminal repeat (LTR) from HIV-1
   4019..4144    +  misc_feature   HIV-1 Ψ: packaging signal of human immunodeficiency virus type 1
   4128..4466    +  CDS            HIV-1 gag (fragment): gag protein from human immunodeficiency virus 1; gag
   4641..4874    +  misc_feature   RRE: The Rev response element (RRE) of HIV-1 allows for Rev-dependent mRNA export from the nucleus to the cytoplasm.
   5251..5351    +  CDS            Rev (fragment): human immunodeficiency virus 1 (HIV-1) Rev protein; rev; enhances nuclear export of unspliced and incompletely spliced viral mRNAs
   5388..5505    +  misc_feature   cPPT/CTS: central polypurine tract and central termination sequence of HIV-1
   5542..5565    -  misc_feature   MCS (fragment): pBluescript multiple cloning site
   5586..5889    +  enhancer       CMV enhancer: human cytomegalovirus immediate early enhancer
   5890..6093    +  promoter       CMV promoter: human cytomegalovirus (CMV) immediate early promoter
   6623..6913    +  CDS            PHOT (fragment): PHOT_CHLRE - Experimental evidence at protein level: Swiss-Prot protein existence level 1. Protein kinase that acts as a blue light photoreceptor (PubMed:15695460, PubMed:24285544). Required for non-photochemical quenching (NPQ), a mechanism that converts and dissipates the harmful excess absorbed light energy into heat and protect the photosynthetic apparatus from photo-oxidative damage (PubMed:27626383). Controls the energy-dependent chlorophyll fluorescence quenching (qE) activity of chlorophyll excited states by inducing the expression of the qE effector protein LHCSR3 in high light intens
   7664..8380    +  CDS            EGFP: EGFP is a basic (constitutively fluorescent) green fluorescent protein published in 1996, derived from Aequorea victoria. It is reported to be a rapidly-maturing weak dimer with moderate acid sensitivity.
   8396..9352    +  CDS            CASP1 (fragment): CASP1_HUMAN - Also known as IL1BC, IL1BCE. Experimental evidence at protein level: Swiss-Prot protein existence level 1. [Isoform Epsilon]: Apoptosis inactive. From Homo sapiens (Human).
   9404..9434    +  misc_feature   MCS (fragment): pUC18/19 multiple cloning site
   9435..9453    +  misc_feature   MCS (fragment): pBluescript multiple cloning site
   9453..10041   +  misc_feature   WPRE: woodchuck hepatitis virus posttranscriptional regulatory element
  10042..10064   +  misc_feature   MCS (fragment): pBluescript multiple cloning site
  10081..10149   +  CDS            nef (fragment): NEF_HV1Z2 - Experimental evidence at protein level: Swiss-Prot protein existence level 1. Extracellular Nef protein targets CD4(+) T-lymphocytes for apoptosis by interacting with CXCR4 surface receptors. From Human immunodeficiency virus type 1 group M subtype D (isolate Z2/CDC-Z34) (HIV-1).
  10151..10384   +  LTR            3' LTR (ΔU3): self-inactivating 3' long terminal repeat (LTR) from HIV-1
  10409..10427   -  promoter       SP6 promoter: promoter for bacteriophage SP6 RNA polymerase
  10655..10934   +  CDS            TcR (fragment): tetracycline efflux protein; tet; confers resistance to tetracycline
  10935..10983   -  misc_feature   bom (fragment): basis of mobility region from pBR322
  11085..11120   -  CDS            rop (fragment): Rop protein, which maintains plasmids at low copy number; rop
  11215..11319   +  promoter       AmpR promoter: bla
  11320..12180   +  CDS            AmpR: β-lactamase; bla; confers resistance to ampicillin, carbenicillin, and related antibiotics
>Addgene plasmid #234069 | pHR_CMV_MeltCasp1-37-GFP | addgene full sequence | sequence record 467620 | Addgene NGS Result
GGTGAAGATCCTTTTTGATAATCTCATGACCAAAATCCCTTAACGTGAGTTTTCGTTCCACTGAGCGTCA
GACCCCGTAGAAAAGATCAAAGGATCTTCTTGAGATCCTTTTTTTCTGCGCGTAATCTGCTGCTTGCAAA
CAAAAAAACCACCGCTACCAGCGGTGGTTTGTTTGCCGGATCAAGAGCTACCAACTCTTTTTCCGAAGGT
AACTGGCTTCAGCAGAGCGCAGATACCAAATACTGTTCTTCTAGTGTAGCCGTAGTTAGGCCACCACTTC
AAGAACTCTGTAGCACCGCCTACATACCTCGCTCTGCTAATCCTGTTACCAGTGGCTGCTGCCAGTGGCG
ATAAGTCGTGTCTTACCGGGTTGGACTCAAGACGATAGTTACCGGATAAGGCGCAGCGGTCGGGCTGAAC
GGGGGGTTCGTGCACACAGCCCAGCTTGGAGCGAACGACCTACACCGAACTGAGATACCTACAGCGTGAG
CTATGAGAAAGCGCCACGCTTCCCGAAGGGAGAAAGGCGGACAGGTATCCGGTAAGCGGCAGGGTCGGAA
CAGGAGAGCGCACGAGGGAGCTTCCAGGGGGAAACGCCTGGTATCTTTATAGTCCTGTCGGGTTTCGCCA
CCTCTGACTTGAGCGTCGATTTTTGTGATGCTCGTCAGGGGGGCGGAGCCTATGGAAAAACGCCAGCAAC
GCGGCCTTTTTACGGTTCCTGGCCTTTTGCTGGCCTTTTGCTCACATGTTCTTTCCTGCGTTATCCCCTG
ATTCTGTGGATAACCGTATTACCGCCTTTGAGTGAGCTGATACCGCTCGCCGCAGCCGAACGACCGAGCG
CAGCGAGTCAGTGAGCGAGGAAGCGGAAGAGCGCCCAATACGCAAACCGCCTCTCCCCGCGCGTTGGCCG
ATTCATTAATGCAGCTGTGGAATGTGTGTCAGTTAGGGTGTGGAAAGTCCCCAGGCTCCCCAGCAGGCAG
AAGTATGCAAAGCATGCATCTCAATTAGTCAGCAACCAGGTGTGGAAAGTCCCCAGGCTCCCCAGCAGGC
AGAAGTATGCAAAGCATGCATCTCAATTAGTCAGCAACCATAGTCCCGCCCCTAACTCCGCCCATCCCGC
CCCTAACTCCGCCCAGTTCCGCCCATTCTCCGCCCCATGGCTGACTAATTTTTTTTATTTATGCAGAGGC
CGAGGCCGCCTCGGCCTCTGAGCTATTCCAGAAGTAGTGAGGAGGCTTTTTTGGAGGCCTAGGCTTTTGC
AAAAAGCTTGGACACAAGACAGGCTTGCGAGATATGTTTGAGAATACCACTTTATCCCGCGTCAGGGAGA
GGCAGTGCGTAAAAAGACGCGGACTCATGTGAAATACTGGTTTTTAGTGCGCCAGATCTCTATAATCTCG
CGCAACCTATTTTCCCCTCGAACACTTTTTAAGCCGTAGATAAACAGGCTGGGACACTTCACATGAGCGA
AAAATACATCGTCACCTGGGACATGTTGCAGATCCATGCACGTAAACTCGCAAGCCGACTGATGCCTTCT
GAACAATGGAAAGGCATTATTGCCGTAAGCCGTGGCGGTCTGTACCGGGTGCGTTACTGGCGCGTGAACT
GGGTATTCGTCATGTCGATACCGTTTGTATTTCCAGCTACGATCACGACAACCAGCGCGAGCTTAAAGTG
CTGAAACGCGCAGAAGGCGATGGCGAAGGCTTCATCGTTATTGATGACCTGGTGGATACCGGTGGTACTG
CGGTTGCGATTCGTGAAATGTATCCAAAAGCGCACTTTGTCACCATCTTCGCAAAACCGGCTGGTCGTCC
GCTGGTTGATGACTATGTTGTTGATATCCCGCAAGATACCTGGATTGAACAGCCGTGGGATATGGGCGTC
GTATTCGTCCCGCCAATCTCCGGTCGCTAATCTTTTCAACGCCTGGCACTGCCGGGCGTTGTTCTTTTTA
ACTTCAGGCGGGTTACAATAGTTTCCAGTAAGTATTCTGGAGGCTGCATCCATGACACAGGCAAACCTGA
GCGAAACCCTGTTCAAACCCCGCTTTAAACATCCTGAAACCTCGACGCTAGTCCGCCGCTTTAATCACGG
CGCACAACCGCCTGTGCAGTCGGCCCTTGATGGTAAAACCATCCCTCACTGGTATCGCATGATTAACCGT
CTGATGTGGATCTGGCGCGGCATTGACCCACGCGAAATCCTCGACGTCCAGGCACGTATTGTGATGAGCG
ATGCCGAACGTACCGACGATGATTTATACGATACGGTGATTGGCTACCGTGGCGGCAACTGGATTTATGA
GTGGGCCCCGGATCTTTGTGAAGGAACCTTACTTCTGTGGTGTGACATAATTGGACAAACTACCTACAGA
GATTTAAAGCTCTAAGGTAAATATAAAATTTTTAAGTGTATAATGTGTTAAACTACTGATTCTAATTGTT
TGTGTATTTTAGATTCCAACCTATGGAACTGATGAATGGGAGCAGTGGTGGAATGCCTTTAATGAGGAAA
ACCTGTTTTGCTCAGAAGAAATGCCATCTAGTGATGATGAGGCTACTGCTGACTCTCAACATTCTACTCC
TCCAAAAAAGAAGAGAAAGGTAGAAGACCCCAAGGACTTTCCTTCAGAATTGCTAAGTTTTTTGAGTCAT
GCTGTGTTTAGTAATAGAACTCTTGCTTGCTTTGCTATTTACACCACAAAGGAAAAAGCTGCACTGCTAT
ACAAGAAAATTATGGAAAAATATTCTGTAACCTTTATAAGTAGGCATAACAGTTATAATCATAACATACT
GTTTTTTCTTACTCCACACAGGCATAGAGTGTCTGCTATTAATAACTATGCTCAAAAATTGTGTACCTTT
AGCTTTTTAATTTGTAAAGGGGTTAATAAGGAATATTTGATGTATAGTGCCTTGACTAGAGATCATAATC
AGCCATACCACATTTGTAGAGGTTTTACTTGCTTTAAAAAACCTCCCACACCTCCCCCTGAACCTGAAAC
ATAAAATGAATGCAATTGTTGTTGTTAACTTGTTTATTGCAGCTTATAATGGTTACAAATAAAGCAATAG
CATCACAAATTTCACAAATAAAGCATTTTTTTCACTGCATTCTAGTTGTGGTTTGTCCAAACTCATCAAT
GTATCTTATCATGTCTGGATCAACTGGATAACTCAAGCTAACCAAAATCATCCCAAACTTCCCACCCCAT
ACCCTATTACCACTGCCAATTACCTGTGGTTTCATTTACTCTAAACCTGTGATTCCTCTGAATTATTTTC
ATTTTAAAGAAATTGTATTTGTTAAATATGTACTACAAACTTAGTAGTTGGAAGGGCTAATTCACTCCCA
AAGAAGACAAGATATCCTTGATCTGTGGATCTACCACACACAAGGCTACTTCCCTGATTAGCAGAACTAC
ACACCAGGGCCAGGGGTCAGATATCCACTGACCTTTGGATGGTGCTACAAGCTAGTACCAGTTGAGCCAG
ATAAGGTAGAAGAGGCCAATAAAGGAGAGAACACCAGCTTGTTACACCCTGTGAGCCTGCATGGGATGGA
TGACCCGGAGAGAGAAGTGTTAGAGTGGAGGTTTGACAGCCGCCTAGCATTTCATCACGTGGCCCGAGAG
CTGCATCCGGAGTACTTCAAGAACTGCTGATATCGAGCTTGCTACAAGGGACTTTCCGCTGGGGACTTTC
CAGGGAGGCGTGGCCTGGGCGGGACTGGGGAGTGGCGAGCCCTCAGATCCTGCATATAAGCAGCTGCTTT
TTGCCTGTACTGGGTCTCTCTGGTTAGACCAGATCTGAGCCTGGGAGCTCTCTGGCTAACTAGGGAACCC
ACTGCTTAAGCCTCAATAAAGCTTGCCTTGAGTGCTTCAAGTAGTGTGTGCCCGTCTGTTGTGTGACTCT
GGTAACTAGAGATCCCTCAGACCCTTTTAGTCAGTGTGGAAAATCTCTAGCAGTGGCGCCCGAACAGGGA
CTTGAAAGCGAAAGGGAAACCAGAGGAGCTCTCTCGACGCAGGACTCGGCTTGCTGAAGCGCGCACGGCA
AGAGGCGAGGGGCGGCGACTGGTGAGTACGCCAAAAATTTTGACTAGCGGAGGCTAGAAGGAGAGAGATG
GGTGCGAGAGCGTCAGTATTAAGCGGGGGAGAATTAGATCGCGATGGGAAAAAATTCGGTTAAGGCCAGG
GGGAAAGAAAAAATATAAATTAAAACATATAGTATGGGCAAGCAGGGAGCTAGAACGATTCGCAGTTAAT
CCTGGCCTGTTAGAAACATCAGAAGGCTGTAGACAAATACTGGGACAGCTACAACCATCCCTTCAGACAG
GATCAGAAGAACTTAGATCATTATATAATACAGTAGCAACCCTCTATTGTGTGCATCAAAGGATAGAGAT
AAAAGACACCAAGGAAGCTTTAGACAAGATAGAGGAAGAGCAAAACAAAAGTAAGACCACCGCACAGCAA
GCGGCCGGCCGCTGATCTTCAGACCTGGAGGAGGAGATATGAGGGACAATTGGAGAAGTGAATTATATAA
ATATAAAGTAGTAAAAATTGAACCATTAGGAGTAGCACCCACCAAGGCAAAGAGAAGAGTGGTGCAGAGA
GAAAAAAGAGCAGTGGGAATAGGAGCTTTGTTCCTTGGGTTCTTGGGAGCAGCAGGAAGCACTATGGGCG
CAGCGTCAATGACGCTGACGGTACAGGCCAGACAATTATTGTCTGGTATAGTGCAGCAGCAGAACAATTT
GCTGAGGGCTATTGAGGCGCAACAGCATCTGTTGCAACTCACAGTCTGGGGCATCAAGCAGCTCCAGGCA
AGAATCCTGGCTGTGGAAAGATACCTAAAGGATCAACAGCTCCTGGGGATTTGGGGTTGCTCTGGAAAAC
TCATTTGCACCACTGCTGTGCCTTGGAATGCTAGTTGGAGTAATAAATCTCTGGAACAGATTTGGAATCA
CACGACCTGGATGGAGTGGGACAGAGAAATTAACAATTACACAAGCTTAATACACTCCTTAATTGAAGAA
TCGCAAAACCAGCAAGAAAAGAATGAACAAGAATTATTGGAATTAGATAAATGGGCAAGTTTGTGGAATT
GGTTTAACATAACAAATTGGCTGTGGTATATAAAATTATTCATAATGATAGTAGGAGGCTTGGTAGGTTT
AAGAATAGTTTTTGCTGTACTTTCTATAGTGAATAGAGTTAGGCAGGGATATTCACCATTATCGTTTCAG
ACCCACCTCCCAACCCCGAGGGGACCCGACAGGCCCGAAGGAATAGAAGAAGAAGGTGGAGAGAGAGACA
GAGACAGATCCATTCGATTAGTGAACGGATCTCGACGGTATCGCCAAATGGCAGTATTCATCCACAATTT
TAAAAGAAAAGGGGGGATTGGGGGGTACAGTGCAGGGGAAAGAATAGTAGACATAATAGCAACAGACATA
CAAACTAAAGAATTACAAAAACAAATTACAAAAATTCAAAATTTTCGGGTTTATTACAGGGACAGCAGAG
ATCCAGTTTGGATCGATAAGCTTGATATCGAATTCAGCCCATATATGGAGTTCCGCGTTACATAACTTAC
GGTAAATGGCCCGCCTGGCTGACCGCCCAACGACCCCCGCCCATTGACGTCAATAATGACGTATGTTCCC
ATAGTAACGCCAATAGGGACTTTCCATTGACGTCAATGGGTGGAGTATTTACGGTAAACTGCCCACTTGG
CAGTACATCAAGTGTATCATATGCCAAGTACGCCCCCTATTGACGTCAATGACGGTAAATGGCCCGCCTG
GCATTATGCCCAGTACATGACCTTATGGGACTTTCCTACTTGGCAGTACATCTACGTATTAGTCATCGCT
ATTACCATGGTGATGCGGTTTTGGCAGTACATCAATGGGCGTGGATAGCGGTTTGACTCACGGGGATTTC
CAAGTCTCCACCCCATTGACGTCAATGGGAGTTTGTTTTGGCACCAAAATCAACGGGACTTTCCAAAATG
TCGTAACAACTCCGCCCCATTGACGCAAATGGGCGGTAGGCGTGTACGGTGGGAGGTCTATATAAGCAGA
GCTGGTTTAGTGAACCGTCAGATCCGCTAGCGCTACGCGTGCCACCATGGCCGGCTCTAACGGAAATGGC
CTGGGCCTGTCCTCTGCCGGCAACTTCGCCGATTTCTTTAGCTCCGAGGTGTTTTATATCGTGCTGCACA
ATCCCACCACAGCCCACAGATTCCTGAAGTTTTGCCAGAGCAGGGCCTGTTCCGAGAACCTGGAGTTTCT
GCAGAAGATCGACGAGTACAATAGGCTGATCGATGAGGCCACACGCCTGCTGTCTACCATCTACAGCACA
TACGTGAGCAGCGAGGCCCCTAAGCAGATCAACATCTCTAATAGCCACGCCAGGCGCCTGAGCCACGACA
TCAAGGGAGCAACCCACAACGTGCTGCCCGGCCTGGAGGATATCTTCAATGGCTCCCAGGAGCAGATCGA
GAAGCTGCTGGCCTCTGACCTGTATCCTAGATTTGTGAAGCACCAGGTGACCGCATCCGCCACAATGGCC
CTGGCAAACGACAAGGAGAGGTACCCAGGCCTGGGCGATTGCTTCTGTCTGACAGACCCACGGAGAGCCG
ATAATCCCATCGTGTTCGCAAGCGACGGATTCGTGAGCGTGACCGGCTATTCCCGCTCTGATATCATCCC
AAGGAACGCCCGCTTCCTGCAGGGCAGCTTTACCGACCGGCAGGCCACAAAGAGGCTGCGCACCTCCATC
GAGAATCGCGAGGAGACAGTGGAGCTGCTGCTGAACTATCGGAAGAATGGCGATCCCTTTTGGAACCTGC
TGTACGTGTCCCCTCTGCTGGACGGCAATGGCGATGTGAGATTCTTTCTGGGCGGCAATATCAACTGTTC
TACCACAATCCACAGCCGGACCGACGTGCTGAGAATCCTGAGCCTGAACGACGAGGATACAGGCTCCTTC
ATCGAGGGCTCTAATAAGACCCCCAGCGTGCGGTCCAAGGAGTCTAACAATGCCTCCAACTATGGCAAGA
CATCCTTCTTTAAGTCTTTTAAGAAGTACAAGGCCAATACCGTGGAGATCAGAGACGAGGCCGGCATGGA
GGGCGAGCTGATCGATAGGATCGGCAAGCTGCAGTTCAAGACACAGGTGGAGGAGTTTTACACCGCCTAT
TCTAAGTACCTGGTGCTGAGCTATCAGCCACAGTCCCAGAACCTGATCGTGAAGTACTTCAGCCCCGGCA
TCGTGGATATGCTGAACCTGAATATGCCTAATGGCCTGGTGGCCCCAATCGTGGACAAGGATATCTTCAA
GGTGCTGACAGAGCACTCCCCTTCCTCTGTGCCACGGACCTTTAAGAACGTGGTGAGGGAAGGCATCAAA
GCAGGCAGGGCCGTGTCTGTGGAGACAGGCCTGCTGACAGGCATCGAGGAGATCAAGAAGTCTCAGAACA
TCTTCAGCGGCACCACAGCCAATCGGGAGAGAGGCTGGAAGAAGGCCGAGGAGAAGTACGTGTGCCACTT
TACCCCCTGTAAGGATGAGATGGGCAGGGTCGGCTGGGTGGTGCTGACTGTCGCTCCTAAACTGGAAAGA
TTTGAATTCGGTGGTGGATCAGGTGGAGGATCTATGGTGAGCAAGGGCGAGGAGCTGTTCACCGGGGTGG
TGCCCATCCTGGTCGAGCTGGACGGCGACGTAAACGGCCACAAGTTCAGCGTGTCCGGCGAGGGCGAGGG
CGATGCCACCTACGGCAAGCTGACCCTGAAGTTCATCTGCACCACCGGCAAGCTGCCCGTGCCCTGGCCC
ACCCTCGTGACCACCCTGACCTACGGCGTGCAGTGCTTCAGCCGCTACCCCGACCACATGAAGCAGCACG
ACTTCTTCAAGTCCGCCATGCCCGAAGGCTACGTCCAGGAGCGCACCATCTTCTTCAAGGACGACGGCAA
CTACAAGACCCGCGCCGAGGTGAAGTTCGAGGGCGACACCCTGGTGAACCGCATCGAGCTGAAGGGCATC
GACTTCAAGGAGGACGGCAACATCCTGGGGCACAAGCTGGAGTACAACTACAACAGCCACAACGTCTATA
TCATGGCCGACAAGCAGAAGAACGGCATCAAGGTGAACTTCAAGATCCGCCACAACATCGAGGACGGCAG
CGTGCAGCTCGCCGACCACTACCAGCAGAACACCCCCATCGGCGACGGCCCCGTGCTGCTGCCCGACAAC
CACTACCTGAGCACCCAGTCCGCCCTGAGCAAAGACCCCAACGAGAAGCGCGATCACATGGTCCTGCTGG
AGTTCGTGACCGCCGCCGGGATCACTCTCGGCATGGACGAGCTGTATAAGGGCTCTTCCGGGACAGGCTC
CTCCGGCACTAGTGATCAAACATCTGGAAATTACCTTAATATGCAAGACTCTCAAGGAGTACTTTCTTCC
TTTCCAGCTCCTCAGGCAGTGCAGGACAACCCAGCTATGCCCACATCCTCAGGCTCAGAAGGGAATGTCA
AGCTTTGCTCCCTAGAAGAAGCTCAAAGGATATGGAAACAAAAGTCGGCAGAGATTTATCCAATAATGGA
CAAGTCAAGCCGCACACGTCTTGCTCTCATTATCTGCAATGAAGAATTTGACAGTATTCCTAGAAGAACT
GGAGCTGAGGTTGACATCACAGGCATGACAATGCTGCTACAAAATCTGGGGTACAGCGTAGATGTGAAAA
AAAATCTCACTGCTTCGGACATGACTACAGAGCTGGAGGCATTTGCACACCGCCCAGAGCACAAGACCTC
TGACAGCACGTTCCTGGTGTTCATGTCTCATGGTATTCGGGAAGGCATTTGTGGGAAGAAACACTCTGAG
CAAGTCCCAGATATACTACAACTCAATGCAATCTTTAACATGTTGAATACCAAGAACTGCCCAAGTTTGA
AGGACAAACCGAAGGTGATCATCATCCAGGCCTGCCGTGGTGACAGCCCTGGTGTGGTGTGGTTTAAAGA
TTCAGTAGGAGTTTCTGGAAACCTATCTTTACCAACTACAGAAGAGTTTGAGGATGATGCTGTTAAGAAA
GCCCACATAGAGAAGGATTTTATCGCTTTCTGCTCTTCCACACCAGATAATGTTTCTTGGAGACATCCCA
CAATGGGCTCTGTTTTTATTGGAAGACTCATTGAACATATGCAAGAATATGCCTGTTCCTGTGATGTGGA
GGAAATTTTCCGCAAGGTTCGATTTTCATTTGAGCAGCCAGATGGTAGAGCGCAGATGCCCACCACTGAA
AAAGTGACTTTGACAAGATGTTTCTACCTCTTCCCAGGACATTAAGCGGCCGCAACTCCCACCTGCAACA
TGCGTGACTGACTGAGGCCGCGACTCTAGAGTCGACCTGCAGGCATGCAAGCTTGATATCAAGCTTATCG
ATAATCAACCTCTGGATTACAAAATTTGTGAAAGATTGACTGGTATTCTTAACTATGTTGCTCCTTTTAC
GCTATGTGGATACGCTGCTTTAATGCCTTTGTATCATGCTATTGCTTCCCGTATGGCTTTCATTTTCTCC
TCCTTGTATAAATCCTGGTTGCTGTCTCTTTATGAGGAGTTGTGGCCCGTTGTCAGGCAACGTGGCGTGG
TGTGCACTGTGTTTGCTGACGCAACCCCCACTGGTTGGGGCATTGCCACCACCTGTCAGCTCCTTTCCGG
GACTTTCGCTTTCCCCCTCCCTATTGCCACGGCGGAACTCATCGCCGCCTGCCTTGCCCGCTGCTGGACA
GGGGCTCGGCTGTTGGGCACTGACAATTCCGTGGTGTTGTCGGGGAAATCATCGTCCTTTCCTTGGCTGC
TCGCCTGTGTTGCCACCTGGATTCTGCGCGGGACGTCCTTCTGCTACGTCCCTTCGGCCCTCAATCCAGC
GGACCTTCCTTCCCGCGGCCTGCTGCCGGCTCTGCGGCCTCTTCCGCGTCTTCGCCTTCGCCCTCAGACG
AGTCGGATCTCCCTTTGGGCCGCCTCCCCGCATCGATACCGTCGACCTCGAGGGAATTAATTTGAGCTCG
GTACCTTTAAGACCAATGACTTACAAGGCAGCTGTAGATCTTAGCCACTTTTTAAAAGAAAAGGGGGGAC
TGGAAGGGCTAATTCACTCCCAACGAAGACAAGATCTGCTTTTTGCTTGTACTGGGTCTCTCTGGTTAGA
CCAGATCTGAGCCTGGGAGCTCTCTGGCTAACTAGGGAACCCACTGCTTAAGCCTCAATAAAGCTTGCCT
TGAGTGCTTCAAGTAGTGTGTGCCCGTCTGTTGTGTGACTCTGGTAACTAGAGATCCCTCAGACCCTTTT
AGTCAGTGTGGAAAATCTCTAGCAGCATCTAGAATTAATTCCGTGTATTCTATAGTGTCACCTAAATCGT
ATGTGTATGATACATAAGGTTATGTATTAATTGTAGCCGCGTTCTAACGACAATATGTACAAGCCTAATT
GTGTAGCATCTGGCTTACTGAAGCAGACCCTATCATCTCTCTCGTAAACTGCCGTCAGAGTCGGTTTGGT
TGGACGAACCTTCTGAGTTTCTGGTAACGCCGTCCCGCACCCGGAAATGGTCAGCGAACCAATCAGCAGG
GTCATCGCTAGCCAGATCCTCTACGCCGGACGCATCGTGGCCGGCATCACCGGCGCCACAGGTGCGGTTG
CTGGCGCCTATATCGCCGACATCACCGATGGGGAAGATCGGGCTCGCCACTTCGGGCTCATGAGCGCTTG
TTTCGGCGTGGGTATGGTGGCAGGCCCCGTGGCCGGGGGACTGTTGGGCGCCATCTCCTTGCATGCACCA
TTCCTTGCGGCGGCGGTGCTCAACGGCCTCAACCTACTACTGGGCTGCTTCCTAATGCAGGAGTCGCATA
AGGGAGAGCGTCGAATGGTGCACTCTCAGTACAATCTGCTCTGATGCCGCATAGTTAAGCCAGCCCCGAC
ACCCGCCAACACCCGCTGACGCGCCCTGACGGGCTTGTCTGCTCCCGGCATCCGCTTACAGACAAGCTGT
GACCGTCTCCGGGAGCTGCATGTGTCAGAGGTTTTCACCGTCATCACCGAAACGCGCGAGACGAAAGGGC
CTCGTGATACGCCTATTTTTATAGGTTAATGTCATGATAATAATGGTTTCTTAGACGTCAGGTGGCACTT
TTCGGGGAAATGTGCGCGGAACCCCTATTTGTTTATTTTTCTAAATACATTCAAATATGTATCCGCTCAT
GAGACAATAACCCTGATAAATGCTTCAATAATATTGAAAAAGGAAGAGTATGAGTATTCAACATTTCCGT
GTCGCCCTTATTCCCTTTTTTGCGGCATTTTGCCTTCCTGTTTTTGCTCACCCAGAAACGCTGGTGAAAG
TAAAAGATGCTGAAGATCAGTTGGGTGCACGAGTGGGTTACATCGAACTGGATCTCAACAGCGGTAAGAT
CCTTGAGAGTTTTCGCCCCGAAGAACGTTTTCCAATGATGAGCACTTTTAAAGTTCTGCTATGTGGCGCG
GTATTATCCCGTATTGACGCCGGGCAAGAGCAACTCGGTCGCCGCATACACTATTCTCAGAATGACTTGG
TTGAGTACTCACCAGTCACAGAAAAGCATCTTACGGATGGCATGACAGTAAGAGAATTATGCAGTGCTGC
CATAACCATGAGTGATAACACTGCGGCCAACTTACTTCTGACAACGATCGGAGGACCGAAGGAGCTAACC
GCTTTTTTGCACAACATGGGGGATCATGTAACTCGCCTTGATCGTTGGGAACCGGAGCTGAATGAAGCCA
TACCAAACGACGAGCGTGACACCACGATGCCTGTAGCAATGGCAACAACGTTGCGCAAACTATTAACTGG
CGAACTACTTACTCTAGCTTCCCGGCAACAATTAATAGACTGGATGGAGGCGGATAAAGTTGCAGGACCA
CTTCTGCGCTCGGCCCTTCCGGCTGGCTGGTTTATTGCTGATAAATCTGGAGCCGGTGAGCGTGGGTCTC
GCGGTATCATTGCAGCACTGGGGCCAGATGGTAAGCCCTCCCGTATCGTAGTTATCTACACGACGGGGAG
TCAGGCAACTATGGATGAACGAAATAGACAGATCGCTGAGATAGGTGCCTCACTGATTAAGCATTGGTAA
CTGTCAGACCAAGTTTACTCATATATACTTTAGATTGATTTAAAACTTCATTTTTAATTTAAAAGGATCT
A
